>Addgene plasmid #122619 | TC690 | depositor full sequence | sequence record 233927 | TC690 sequence 10477 bps
AACCGTATTACCGCGGCCGCCAACAATATAGGATGCTCAGGAGACTATAATTCAAAAAACCCAACCCAAA
TTAGCATAAGCTTCCCCAAATTGGAACAGTGAAATACTCAATCAATCACTCTGGCGGTTTTCTCCACAAA
GAACACGAAATTGGAAAAAGGAAAAGATTGATTTGTTTGAAGGCGTGAGGAAATCGAAAAAAAATTGTTT
CAAAACAAATGAAATATTTTAACGAATAAACCCAGGAATGCCACTTTTTGGTGCCCGCCTACAAAAAAGT
CAACTGTTCTTAAACTCCTACATAGTTGCCCTCTCTAACGAATGTTGCTTTTTTTAAATTTTCATTGAAT
TTGATTATCGTCTGTATGCGCCTACTCTATCAGTGGAAAACATGCCCATTTCCCACAAATTTACTCGTTT
GGAGCTCAAAATGTTAAATGGGGCATCAGGGAATTGGCATCTCACAGAAAGTGGCGGATGAGTTATATGT
AATAATAATGGTGGCTGAAGTGGAAACCGCAAAAAAAGGATGTGTATTTGAGATTTTGCAACGGAATTTG
AATCAGATACACAAAATGAGAGAAATTTATAGATTCTTTAAAATCCACCTGAAGTCGGCAAATTTTTGAA
AGGTCTGTTCGTTCAGTTTTTCATAAGTTTTATGAATTTTGATTTACTACTGAAGTTCGAGAAAAGCCCT
TTAACCATACCAATAAGAAATTATGTTAACTTTACAAGAATATTAACAAAAAATTATTAAAAAACTGTGT
TCCCCTGGCATTATGATATTTCCACCGTCAGTTCTCTATTAAAACTTCAACTCTACACAGTTTCAACTCT
CAAATGAGCTGTCCATCTTTTGCCTTCAGGAAATTATGCTAATCTGCTGATTTCGCGCACTTTCACCACA
CTATTTCCAAATAGAAGGAGGGGTGGTGCAACACACGAGACACTGCAAAAAGGTTCAGTGAAGATTTATC
TACTTGTGAGATGAGAGCAGGAGGGGTGGGAGAAGTGTGATGATTGACGGGATGACAAGAACAGTGATGT
GGTGTCGAAATGGAAGATGCGCTAATTTGTGGAGTTTTATGAAATTTGAATAATTACATTTATAACATCT
ACTAGTTAGGCGTCTGTGTAGGTATTGCCTGCCTGCCTACAAGGCATATGTACGAGGCAGGTTAAACCTC
CTAGAAAGCTACGGTACTTTCAAACCACATAACATTTATACTGGTGTCTTTTCGCGTCTTCTTCTTGAAC
ATGTAGACCCTCAAAAAGCTAAGTTTTACACTGTGTAGTTTGCTTTGAAATCTACAAAAATTGGAGGCAC
GCCTTCTGGACTTTGCCGACACGCCTACTTTCTACCTACCAACTGCCTACTTCCACAGTCTAGCGTGAAC
TCCAATACCATTTTAAAAATTGTTTTATCTCAAATTTTCAATTTTTAAATCCAATTTCCCAGTTCTAAAA
AAAAAATTTTTTTTTTAATTTAAAAACTCTCATCCTTTTTAATGCTCGTTCCCATTCGGCAAGACGTGTA
CCAAACACAAAACAAATTGACTGGTGATCCATCTCGAATTTCTCGTTTCAAATTAGTCGTTGCTATATAT
ATTGTCTTATGTGTGGAAAACGAATAAGAAAAATTAGAGAAAGATGAGAGAGCAGGGGCAGAATGAAAAT
TTGCATGGAAATTGAAGAAGATCACTGCTTTTTCCGATGAATGATGACTAAATAGAATGAGTTGAGAGGA
AAATAATCATAATTCTAATTTTAATTAGAAATATGATATGGAAAGTAAGCAAAACCACAAGGCTTTTGCT
CTGAACTTATTTCCGAAAAAAAAAGTGAAACTGAAAGTTAGAATTTTCAAAATAAATATTGCGAGAGTCA
ACCTTCAGAAAAATTGGCGAGAAATCAAATTTGAATTCTCTGAAAATTTAGTTAAAATACATATGTTATC
CTTCTTTGTTTTTTGGCCTTAGCCTGCCTTCAAGGCGACCTGAGCCTATGCGGGTGCCTAATACCGAAAC
ACACATAATTTTTTTTTTTAATCTTTAAATACTGTAACGAGTCGCGAGATCCAGCGAGACCCATAGAATA
TGTTGAGCGCTGCAAACAATCGTATAACTCTTGTCCAAATTTTTCCACTCTGTATTTTTGCAAGCAGTTC
AACAAATGGTCATCATTTTTATAACCCATATCTATATTCGAATCTGACATAACAAATAATACTAAGCACA
TCCTCCCACATCTCTTTTCATTCAAGTTGCGCAATTCCCCTAATAACTATGGATGGAGGGGGGACCGAGC
CCAAAGATTATTCAAAACGATAACGACTTTTTCATGCGGCCAACGAAAAATAAAACTTTTCTCATATTCT
CCTATTTCCCATTTCAAGAATTACATCCCCATGGGACGTTGAAATCACATCATATTAGTATATGTTAATT
GTTCTTTTCACTGGAATATCGCCACGCCCCCCTTCCGGTGGCTCATTGGTTTCGAGAAGAAGGCGGAGCC
GAAGTGGGTTCTTCTTTCTTTTTTTTGTGGTAGAAGTCTAGCAGGATTAAGCTACTATTCCATTAGAGGA
TCTTCTTCTTCCAAAAAGTGAAAATGCCGCCTAAACGCAAGACACTCAATGCCGCTGCCGAAGCCAATGC
CCACGCTGATGGCCATGCTGATGGCAATGCTGATGGTCATGTCGCTAACACTGCAGCAAGCAGCAACAAC
GCCCGTTTTGCGGACTTGACCAACATTGACACACCCGGCCTCGGCCCTACCACGACGACGTTACTTGTCG
AGCCCGCTCGTTCGAAACGCCAGAGAGTCTCGAGGGCCTGTGATCAGTGTCGAGCTGCACGTGAAAAGTG
TGATGGAATCCAGCCGGCTTGCTTCCCCTGTGTGTCGCAGGGCCGGTCGTGTACCTACCAGGCCAGTCCC
AAGAAGCGAGGAGTCCAGACGGGCTACATCCGCACTCTCGAACTGGCTCTGGCTTGGATGTTCGAGAACG
TTGCCCGCAGCGAGGACGCCCTCCACAATCTTTTGGTCCGTGATGCTGGCCAGGGCAGCGCTCTCCTGGT
CGGCAAAGACTCGCCTGCTGCAGAACGCCTGCATGCAAGATGGGCGACGAGTCGAGTCAACAAAAGCATC
ACCCGTCTTCTCTCAGGTGGATCTGGATCTGGATCTGGATCTGGTTCCGGTCGACAACTTGAGCTTCCGC
CGACTGCGACTGCCACTGCAAGTATCATGCCCCATGTCATGGAACAGCCCCTGTCAACGTCAATAAATCC
GGTCAATGATCGGTTTAATGGAATACCGAATCCTACCCCCTACAATAGCGATGCGGCCCTAGACGCAATT
ACTCAAACCAATGACTACGGATCAGTCAATACCCATGGCATTCTCAGTACATATCCACCACCTGCCACCC
ACTTGAACGAGGCCTCGGTGGCCCTTGCGCCTGGAGGTGCTCCTCCCAGACCACCCCCGCCATACGTTGA
TAGTACAACGAACCATCCTCCTTACCATAGTAACCTCGTCCCCATGGCCAATTTCGGATATTCGACTGTA
GACTATGATGCGATGGTGGATGATCTGGCATCGATCGAGTACACGGATGCGGTTGACGTTGATCCGCAGT
TCATGACGAACCTCGGGTTTGTCCCAGGGTGTAATTTTAGCGATATCAACACGTATGAGCAACCATGGGG
CAGTGGGGCTACTAACTTCAGCCTGCTGAAGCAGGCTGGAGACGTGGAGGAGAACCCTGGACCT
[2754 nt withheld, positions 3775-6528]
CCATGGGGCAGTGGGGCTACTAACTTCAGCCTGCTGAAGCAGGCTGGAGACGTGGAGGAGAACCCTGGAC
CTATGGTCTCCGAGCTCATTAAAGAAAACATGCATATGAAGCTCTACATGGAGGGAACCGTCAACAACCA
CCACTTCAAGTGCACCTCCGAGGGAGAGGGAAAGCCATACGAGGGAACCCAAACCATGCGTATCAAGGCC
GTCGAGGGAGGACCACTCCCATTCGCCTTCGACATCCTCGCCACCTCCTTCATGTACGGATCCAAGGTAA
GTTTAAACATATATATACTAACTAACCCTGATTATTTAAATTTTCAGACCTTCATCAACCACACCCAAGG
AATCCCAGACTTCTTCAAGCAATCCTTCCCAGAGGGATTCACCTGGGAGCGTGTCACCACCTACGAGGAC
GGAGGAGTCCTCACCGCCACCCAAGACACCTCCCTCCAAGACGGATGCCTCATCTACAACGTCAAGGTAA
GTTTAAACAGTTCGGTACTAACTAACCATACATATTTAAATTTTCAGATCCGTGGAGTCAACTTCCCATC
CAACGGACCAGTCATGCAAAAGAAGACCCTCGGATGGGAGGCCTCCACCGAGACCCTCTACCCAGCCGAC
GGAGGACTTGAGGGACGTGCCGACATGGCCCTCAAGCTCGTCGGAGGAGGACACCTCATCTGCAACCTCA
AGGTAAGTTTAAACATGATTTTACTAACTAACTAATCTGATTTAAATTTTCAGACCACCTACCGTTCCAA
GAAGCCAGCCAAGAACCTCAAGATGCCAGGAGTCTACTACGTCGACCGTCGTCTTGAGCGTATCAAGGAG
GCCGACAAGGAGACCTACGTCGAGCAACACGAGGTCGCCGTCGCCCGTTACTGCGACCTCCCATCCAAGC
TCGGACACCGTTGAGCGCCGGTCGCTACCATTACCAACTTGTCTGGTGTCAAAAATAATAGGGGCCGCTG
TCATCAGAGTAAGTTTAAACTGAGTTCTACTAACTAACGAGTAATATTTAAATTTTCAGCATCTCGCGCC
CGTGCCTCTGACTTCTAAGTCCAATTACTCTTCAACATCCCTACATGCTCTTTCTCCCTGTGCTCCCACC
CCCTATTTTTGTTATTATCAAAAAACTTCTCTTAATTTCTTTGTTTTTTAGCTTCTTTTAAGTCACCTCT
AACAATGAAATTGTGTAGATTCAAAAATAGAATTAATTCGTAATAAAAAGTCGAAAAAAATTGTGCTCCC
TCCCCCCATTAATAATAATTCTATCCCAAAATCTACACAATGTTCTGTGTACACTTCTTATGTTTTTTAC
TTCTGATAAATTTTTTTGAAACATCATAGAAAAAACCGCACACAAAATACCTTATCATATGTTACGTTTC
AGTTTATGACCGCAATTTTTATTTCTTCGCACGTCTGGGCCTCTCATGACGTCAAATCATGCTCATCGTG
AAAAAGTTTTGGAGTATTTTTGGAATTTTTCAATCAAGTGAAAGTTTATGAAATTAATTTTCCTGCTTTT
GCTTTTTGGGGTTTCCCCTATTGTTTGTCAAGATTTCGAGGACGGCGTTTTTCTTGCTAAAATCACAAGT
ATTGATGAGCACGATGCAAGAAAGATCGGAAGAAGGTTTGGGTTTGAGGCTCAGTGGAAGGTGAGTAGAA
GTTGATAATTTGAAAGTGGAGTAGTGTCTATGGGGTTTTTGCCTTAAATGACAGAATACATTCCCAATAT
ACCAAACATAACTGTTTCCTACTAGTCGGCCGTACGGGCCCTTTCGTCTCGCGCGTTTCGGTGATGACGG
TGAAAACCTCTGACACATGCAGCTCCCGGAGACGGTCACAGCTTGTCTGTAAGCGGATGCCGGGAGCAGA
CAAGCCCGTCAGGGCGCGTCAGCGGGTGTTGGCGGGTGTCGGGGCTGGCTTAACTATGCGGCATCAGAGC
AGATTGTACTGAGAGTGCACCATATGCGGTGTGAAATACCGCACAGATGCGTAAGGAGAAAATACCGCAT
CAGGCGGCCTTAAGGGCCTCGTGATACGCCTATTTTTATAGGTTAATGTCATGATAATAATGGTTTCTTA
GACGTCAGGTGGCACTTTTCGGGGAAATGTGCGCGGAACCCCTATTTGTTTATTTTTCTAAATACATTCA
AATATGTATCCGCTCATGAGACAATAACCCTGATAAATGCTTCAATAATATTGAAAAAGGAAGAGTATGA
GTATTCAACATTTCCGTGTCGCCCTTATTCCCTTTTTTGCGGCATTTTGCCTTCCTGTTTTTGCTCACCC
AGAAACGCTGGTGAAAGTAAAAGATGCTGAAGATCAGTTGGGTGCACGAGTGGGTTACATCGAACTGGAT
CTCAACAGCGGTAAGATCCTTGAGAGTTTTCGCCCCGAAGAACGTTTTCCAATGATGAGCACTTTTAAAG
TTCTGCTATGTGGCGCGGTATTATCCCGTATTGACGCCGGGCAAGAGCAACTCGGTCGCCGCATACACTA
TTCTCAGAATGACTTGGTTGAGTACTCACCAGTCACAGAAAAGCATCTTACGGATGGCATGACAGTAAGA
GAATTATGCAGTGCTGCCATAACCATGAGTGATAACACTGCGGCCAACTTACTTCTGACAACGATCGGAG
GACCGAAGGAGCTAACCGCTTTTTTGCACAACATGGGGGATCATGTAACTCGCCTTGATCGTTGGGAACC
GGAGCTGAATGAAGCCATACCAAACGACGAGCGTGACACCACGATGCCTGTAGCAATGGCAACAACGTTG
CGCAAACTATTAACTGGCGAACTACTTACTCTAGCTTCCCGGCAACAATTAATAGACTGGATGGAGGCGG
ATAAAGTTGCAGGACCACTTCTGCGCTCGGCCCTTCCGGCTGGCTGGTTTATTGCTGATAAATCTGGAGC
CGGTGAGCGTGGGTCTCGCGGTATCATTGCAGCACTGGGGCCAGATGGTAAGCCCTCCCGTATCGTAGTT
ATCTACACGACGGGGAGTCAGGCAACTATGGATGAACGAAATAGACAGATCGCTGAGATAGGTGCCTCAC
TGATTAAGCATTGGTAACTGTCAGACCAAGTTTACTCATATATACTTTAGATTGATTTAAAACTTCATTT
TTAATTTAAAAGGATCTAGGTGAAGATCCTTTTTGATAATCTCATGACCAAAATCCCTTAACGTGAGTTT
TCGTTCCACTGAGCGTCAGACCCCGTAGAAAAGATCAAAGGATCTTCTTGAGATCCTTTTTTTCTGCGCG
TAATCTGCTGCTTGCAAACAAAAAAACCACCGCTACCAGCGGTGGTTTGTTTGCCGGATCAAGAGCTACC
AACTCTTTTTCCGAAGGTAACTGGCTTCAGCAGAGCGCAGATACCAAATACTGTCCTTCTAGTGTAGCCG
TAGTTAGGCCACCACTTCAAGAACTCTGTAGCACCGCCTACATACCTCGCTCTGCTAATCCTGTTACCAG
TGGCTGCTGCCAGTGGCGATAAGTCGTGTCTTACCGGGTTGGACTCAAGACGATAGTTACCGGATAAGGC
GCAGCGGTCGGGCTGAACGGGGGGTTCGTGCACACAGCCCAGCTTGGAGCGAACGACCTACACCGAACTG
AGATACCTACAGCGTGAGCATTGAGAAAGCGCCACGCTTCCCGAAGGGAGAAAGGCGGACAGGTATCCGG
TAAGCGGCAGGGTCGGAACAGGAGAGCGCACGAGGGAGCTTCCAGGGGGAAACGCCTGGTATCTTTATAG
TCCTGTCGGGTTTCGCCACCTCTGACTTGAGCGTCGATTTTTGTGATGCTCGTCAGGGGGGCGGAGCCTA
TGGAAAAACGCCAGCAACGCGGCCTTTTTACGGTTCCTGGCCTTTTGCTGGCCTTTTGCTCACATGTTCT
TTCCTGCGTTATCCCCTGATTCTGTGGAT
Features (pLannotate 1.2.2; 9 found; start..end, strand, type, name):
    951..967     -  promoter       OpIE-2 promoter (fragment): immediate-early gene 2 from the Orgyia pseudotsugata multicapsid nucleopolyhedrovirus; strong constitutive baculovirus promoter for insect cell expression
   3775..6528    +  CDS            qa-1s (sequence withheld): QUTR_NEUCR - Protein inferred from homology: Swiss-Prot protein existence level 3. Multi-domain repressor protein that negatively regulates transcription of the quinate utilization pathway genes. May mediate its repressor activity by binding directly to the qa-1f activator protein (By similarity). From Neurospora crassa (strain ATCC 24698 / 74-OR23-1A / CBS 708.71 / DSM 1257 / FGSC 987).
   6601..7449    +  CDS            mNeptune: mNeptune is a basic (constitutively fluorescent) far red fluorescent protein published in 2009, derived from Entacmaea quadricolor. It is reported to be a rapidly-maturing monomer with moderate acid sensitivity.
   8046..8198    +  CDS            aex-5 (fragment): AEX5_CAEEL - Also known as kpc-3 From Caenorhabditis elegans.
   8326..8361    +  CDS            rop (fragment): Rop protein, which maintains plasmids at low copy number; rop
   8463..8562    +  misc_feature   bom (fragment): basis of mobility region from pBR322
   8660..8764    +  promoter       AmpR promoter: bla
   8765..9625    +  CDS            AmpR: β-lactamase; bla; confers resistance to ampicillin, carbenicillin, and related antibiotics
   9796..10384   +  rep_origin     ori: high-copy-number ColE1/pMB1/pBR322/pUC origin of replication
