>Addgene plasmid #122619 | TC690 | addgene full sequence | sequence record 245106 | Addgene NGS Result
[2503 nt withheld, positions 1-2503]
CCATGGGGCAGTGGGGCTACTAACTTCAGCCTGCTGAAGCAGGCTGGAGACGTGGAGGAGAACCCTGGAC
CTATGGTCTCCGAGCTCATTAAAGAAAACATGCATATGAAGCTCTACATGGAGGGAACCGTCAACAACCA
CCACTTCAAGTGCACCTCCGAGGGAGAGGGAAAGCCATACGAGGGAACCCAAACCATGCGTATCAAGGCC
GTCGAGGGAGGACCACTCCCATTCGCCTTCGACATCCTCGCCACCTCCTTCATGTACGGATCCAAGGTAA
GTTTAAACATATATATACTAACTAACCCTGATTATTTAAATTTTCAGACCTTCATCAACCACACCCAAGG
AATCCCAGACTTCTTCAAGCAATCCTTCCCAGAGGGATTCACCTGGGAGCGTGTCACCACCTACGAGGAC
GGAGGAGTCCTCACCGCCACCCAAGACACCTCCCTCCAAGACGGATGCCTCATCTACAACGTCAAGGTAA
GTTTAAACAGTTCGGTACTAACTAACCATACATATTTAAATTTTCAGATCCGTGGAGTCAACTTCCCATC
CAACGGACCAGTCATGCAAAAGAAGACCCTCGGATGGGAGGCCTCCACCGAGACCCTCTACCCAGCCGAC
GGAGGACTTGAGGGACGTGCCGACATGGCCCTCAAGCTCGTCGGAGGAGGACACCTCATCTGCAACCTCA
AGGTAAGTTTAAACATGATTTTACTAACTAACTAATCTGATTTAAATTTTCAGACCACCTACCGTTCCAA
GAAGCCAGCCAAGAACCTCAAGATGCCAGGAGTCTACTACGTCGACCGTCGTCTTGAGCGTATCAAGGAG
GCCGACAAGGAGACCTACGTCGAGCAACACGAGGTCGCCGTCGCCCGTTACTGCGACCTCCCATCCAAGC
TCGGACACCGTTGAGCGCCGGTCGCTACCATTACCAACTTGTCTGGTGTCAAAAATAATAGGGGCCGCTG
TCATCAGAGTAAGTTTAAACTGAGTTCTACTAACTAACGAGTAATATTTAAATTTTCAGCATCTCGCGCC
CGTGCCTCTGACTTCTAAGTCCAATTACTCTTCAACATCCCTACATGCTCTTTCTCCCTGTGCTCCCACC
CCCTATTTTTGTTATTATCAAAAAACTTCTCTTAATTTCTTTGTTTTTTAGCTTCTTTTAAGTCACCTCT
AACAATGAAATTGTGTAGATTCAAAAATAGAATTAATTCGTAATAAAAAGTCGAAAAAAATTGTGCTCCC
TCCCCCCATTAATAATAATTCTATCCCAAAATCTACACAATGTTCTGTGTACACTTCTTATGTTTTTTAC
TTCTGATAAATTTTTTTGAAACATCATAGAAAAAACCGCACACAAAATACCTTATCATATGTTACGTTTC
AGTTTATGACCGCAATTTTTATTTCTTCGCACGTCTGGGCCTCTCATGACGTCAAATCATGCTCATCGTG
AAAAAGTTTTGGAGTATTTTTGGAATTTTTCAATCAAGTGAAAGTTTATGAAATTAATTTTCCTGCTTTT
GCTTTTTGGGGTTTCCCCTATTGTTTGTCAAGATTTCGAGGACGGCGTTTTTCTTGCTAAAATCACAAGT
ATTGATGAGCACGATGCAAGAAAGATCGGAAGAAGGTTTGGGTTTGAGGCTCAGTGGAAGGTGAGTAGAA
GTTGATAATTTGAAAGTGGAGTAGTGTCTATGGGGTTTTTGCCTTAAATGACAGAATACATTCCCAATAT
ACCAAACATAACTGTTTCCTACTAGTCGGCCGTACGGGCCCTTTCGTCTCGCGCGTTTCGGTGATGACGG
TGAAAACCTCTGACACATGCAGCTCCCGGAGACGGTCACAGCTTGTCTGTAAGCGGATGCCGGGAGCAGA
CAAGCCCGTCAGGGCGCGTCAGCGGGTGTTGGCGGGTGTCGGGGCTGGCTTAACTATGCGGCATCAGAGC
AGATTGTACTGAGAGTGCACCATATGCGGTGTGAAATACCGCACAGATGCGTAAGGAGAAAATACCGCAT
CAGGCGGCCTTAAGGGCCTCGTGATACGCCTATTTTTATAGGTTAATGTCATGATAATAATGGTTTCTTA
GACGTCAGGTGGCACTTTTCGGGGAAATGTGCGCGGAACCCCTATTTGTTTATTTTTCTAAATACATTCA
AATATGTATCCGCTCATGAGACAATAACCCTGATAAATGCTTCAATAATATTGAAAAAGGAAGAGTATGA
GTATTCAACATTTCCGTGTCGCCCTTATTCCCTTTTTTGCGGCATTTTGCCTTCCTGTTTTTGCTCACCC
AGAAACGCTGGTGAAAGTAAAAGATGCTGAAGATCAGTTGGGTGCACGAGTGGGTTACATCGAACTGGAT
CTCAACAGCGGTAAGATCCTTGAGAGTTTTCGCCCCGAAGAACGTTTTCCAATGATGAGCACTTTTAAAG
TTCTGCTATGTGGCGCGGTATTATCCCGTATTGACGCCGGGCAAGAGCAACTCGGTCGCCGCATACACTA
TTCTCAGAATGACTTGGTTGAGTACTCACCAGTCACAGAAAAGCATCTTACGGATGGCATGACAGTAAGA
GAATTATGCAGTGCTGCCATAACCATGAGTGATAACACTGCGGCCAACTTACTTCTGACAACGATCGGAG
GACCGAAGGAGCTAACCGCTTTTTTGCACAACATGGGGGATCATGTAACTCGCCTTGATCGTTGGGAACC
GGAGCTGAATGAAGCCATACCAAACGACGAGCGTGACACCACGATGCCTGTAGCAATGGCAACAACGTTG
CGCAAACTATTAACTGGCGAACTACTTACTCTAGCTTCCCGGCAACAATTAATAGACTGGATGGAGGCGG
ATAAAGTTGCAGGACCACTTCTGCGCTCGGCCCTTCCGGCTGGCTGGTTTATTGCTGATAAATCTGGAGC
CGGTGAGCGTGGGTCTCGCGGTATCATTGCAGCACTGGGGCCAGATGGTAAGCCCTCCCGTATCGTAGTT
ATCTACACGACGGGGAGTCAGGCAACTATGGATGAACGAAATAGACAGATCGCTGAGATAGGTGCCTCAC
TGATTAAGCATTGGTAACTGTCAGACCAAGTTTACTCATATATACTTTAGATTGATTTAAAACTTCATTT
TTAATTTAAAAGGATCTAGGTGAAGATCCTTTTTGATAATCTCATGACCAAAATCCCTTAACGTGAGTTT
TCGTTCCACTGAGCGTCAGACCCCGTAGAAAAGATCAAAGGATCTTCTTGAGATCCTTTTTTTCTGCGCG
TAATCTGCTGCTTGCAAACAAAAAAACCACCGCTACCAGCGGTGGTTTGTTTGCCGGATCAAGAGCTACC
AACTCTTTTTCCGAAGGTAACTGGCTTCAGCAGAGCGCAGATACCAAATACTGTTCTTCTAGTGTAGCCG
TAGTTAGGCCACCACTTCAAGAACTCTGTAGCACCGCCTACATACCTCGCTCTGCTAATCCTGTTACCAG
TGGCTGCTGCCAGTGGCGATAAGTCGTGTCTTACCGGGTTGGACTCAAGACGATAGTTACCGGATAAGGC
GCAGCGGTCGGGCTGAACGGGGGGTTCGTGCACACAGCCCAGCTTGGAGCGAACGACCTACACCGAACTG
AGATACCTACAGCGTGAGCTATGAGAAAGCGCCACGCTTCCCGAAGGGAGAAAGGCGGACAGGTATCCGG
TAAGCGGCAGGGTCGGAACAGGAGAGCGCACGAGGGAGCTTCCAGGGGGAAACGCCTGGTATCTTTATAG
TCCTGTCGGGTTTCGCCACCTCTGACTTGAGCGTCGATTTTTGTGATGCTCGTCAGGGGGGCGGAGCCTA
TGGAAAAACGCCAGCAACGCGGCCTTTTTACGGTTCCTGGCCTTTTGCTGGCCTTTTGCTCACATGTTCT
TTCCTGCGTTATCCCCTGATTCTGTGGATAACCGTATTACCGCGGCCGCCAACAATATAGGATGCTCAGG
AGACTATAATTCAAAAAACCCAACCCAAATTAGCATAAGCTTCCCCAAATTGGAACAGTGAAATACTCAA
TCAATCACTCTGGCGGTTTTCTCCACAAAGAACACGAAATTGGAAAAAGGAAAAGATTGATTTGTTTGAA
GGCGTGAGGAAATCGAAAAAAAATTGTTTCAAAACAAATGAAATATTTTAACGAATAAACCCAGGAATGC
CACTTTTTGGTGCCCGCCTACAAAAAAGTCAACTGTTCTTAAACTCCTACATAGTTGCCCTCTCTAACGA
ATGTTGCTTTTTTTAAATTTTCATTGAATTTGATTATCGTCTGTATGCGCCTACTCTATCAGTGGAAAAC
ATGCCCATTTCCCACAAATTTACTCGTTTGGAGCTCAAAATGTTAAATGGGGCATCAGGGAATTGGCATC
TCACAGAAAGTGGCGGATGAGTTATATGTAATAATAATGGTGGCTGAAGTGGAAACCGCAAAAAAAGGAT
GTGTATTTGAGATTTTGCAACGGAATTTGAATCAGATACACAAAATGAGAGAAATTTATAGATTCTTTAA
AATCCACCTGAAGTCGGCAAATTTTTGAAAGGTCTGTTCGTTCAGTTTTTCATAAGTTTTATGAATTTTG
ATTTACTACTGAAGTTCGAGAAAAGCCCTTTAACCATACCAATAAGAAATTATGTTAACTTTACAAGAAT
ATTAACAAAAAATTATTAAAAAACTGTGTTCCCCTGGCATTATGATATTTCCACCGTCAGTTCTCTATTA
AAACTTCAACTCTACACAGTTTCAACTCTCAAATGAGCTGTCCATCTTTTGCCTTCAGGAAATTATGCTA
ATCTGCTGATTTCGCGCACTTTCACCACACTATTTCCAAATAGAAGGAGGGGTGGTGCAACACACGAGAC
ACTGCAAAAAGGTTCAGTGAAGATTTATCTACTTGTGAGATGAGAGCAGGAGGGGTGGGAGAAGTGTGAT
GATTGACGGGATGACAAGAACAGTGATGTGGTGTCGAAATGGAAGATGCGCTAATTTGTGGAGTTTTATG
AAATTTGAATAATTACATTTATAACATCTACTAGTTAGGCGTCTGTGTAGGTATTGCCTGCCTGCCTACA
AGGCATATGTACGAGGCAGGTTAAACCTCCTAGAAAGCTACGGTACTTTCAAACCACATAACATTTATAC
TGGTGTCTTTTCGCGTCTTCTTCTTGAACATGTAGACCCTCAAAAAGCTAAGTTTTACACTGTGTAGTTT
GCTTTGAAATCTACAAAAATTGGAGGCACGCCTTCTGGACTTTGCCGACACGCCTACTTTCTACCTACCA
ACTGCCTACTTCCACAGTCTAGCGTGAACTCCAATACCATTTTAAAAATTGTTTTATCTCAAATTTTCAA
TTTTTAAATCCAATTTCCCAGTTCTAAAAAAAAAATTTTTTTTTTAATTTAAAAACTCTCATCCTTTTTA
ATGCTCGTTCCCATTCGGCAAGACGTGTACCAAACACAAAACAAATTGACTGGTGATCCATCTCGAATTT
CTCGTTTCAAATTAGTCGTTGCTATATATATTGTCTTATGTGTGGAAAACGAATAAGAAAAATTAGAGAA
AGATGAGAGAGCAGGGGCAGAATGAAAATTTGCATGGAAATTGAAGAAGATCACTGCTTTTTCCGATGAA
TGATGACTAAATAGAATGAGTTGAGAGGAAAATAATCATAATTCTAATTTTAATTAGAAATATGATATGG
AAAGTAAGCAAAACCACAAGGCTTTTGCTCTGAACTTATTTCCGAAAAAAAAAGTGAAACTGAAAGTTAG
AATTTTCAAAATAAATATTGCGAGAGTCAACCTTCAGAAAAATTGGCGAGAAATCAAATTTGAATTCTCT
GAAAATTTAGTTAAAATACATATGTTATCCTTCTTTGTTTTTTGGCCTTAGCCTGCCTTCAAGGCGACCT
GAGCCTATGCGGGTGCCTAATACCGAAACACACATAATTTTTTTTTTTAATCTTTAAATACTGTAACGAG
TCGCGAGATCCAGCGAGACCCATAGAATATGTTGAGCGCTGCAAACAATCGTATAACTCTTGTCCAAATT
TTTCCACTCTGTATTTTTGCAAGCAGTTCAACAAATGGTCATCATTTTTATAACCCATATCTATATTCGA
ATCTGACATAACAAATAATACTAAGCACATCCTCCCACATCTCTTTTCATTCAAGTTGCGCAATTCCCCT
AATAACTATGGATGGAGGGGGGACCGAGCCCAAAGATTATTCAAAACGATAACGACTTTTTCATGCGGCC
AACGAAAAATAAAACTTTTCTCATATTCTCCTATTTCCCATTTCAAGAATTACATCCCCATGGGACGTTG
AAATCACATCATATTAGTATATGTTAATTGTTCTTTTCACTGGAATATCGCCACGCCCCCCTTCCGGTGG
CTCATTGGTTTCGAGAAGAAGGCGGAGCCGAAGTGGGTTCTTCTTTCTTTTTTTTGTGGTAGAAGTCTAG
CAGGATTAAGCTACTATTCCATTAGAGGATCTTCTTCTTCCAAAAAGTGAAAATGCCGCCTAAACGCAAG
ACACTCAATGCCGCTGCCGAAGCCAATGCCCACGCTGATGGCCATGCTGATGGCAATGCTGATGGTCATG
TCGCTAACACTGCAGCAAGCAGCAACAACGCCCGTTTTGCGGACTTGACCAACATTGACACACCCGGCCT
CGGCCCTACCACGACGACGTTACTTGTCGAGCCCGCTCGTTCGAAACGCCAGAGAGTCTCGAGGGCCTGT
GATCAGTGTCGAGCTGCACGTGAAAAGTGTGATGGAATCCAGCCGGCTTGCTTCCCCTGTGTGTCGCAGG
GCCGGTCGTGTACCTACCAGGCCAGTCCCAAGAAGCGAGGAGTCCAGACGGGCTACATCCGCACTCTCGA
ACTGGCTCTGGCTTGGATGTTCGAGAACGTTGCCCGCAGCGAGGACGCCCTCCACAATCTTTTGGTCCGT
GATGCTGGCCAGGGCAGCGCTCTCCTGGTCGGCAAAGACTCGCCTGCTGCAGAACGCCTGCATGCAAGAT
GGGCGACGAGTCGAGTCAACAAAAGCATCACCCGTCTTCTCTCAGGTGGATCTGGATCTGGATCTGGATC
TGGTTCCGGTCGACAACTTGAGCTTCCGCCGACTGCGACTGCCACTGCAAGTATCATGCCCCATGTCATG
GAACAGCCCCTGTCAACGTCAATAAATCCGGTCAATGATCGGTTTAATGGAATACCGAATCCTACCCCCT
ACAATAGCGATGCGGCCCTAGACGCAATTACTCAAACCAATGACTACGGATCAGTCAATACCCATGGCAT
TCTCAGTACATATCCACCACCTGCCACCCACTTGAACGAGGCCTCGGTGGCCCTTGCGCCTGGAGGTGCT
CCTCCCAGACCACCCCCGCCATACGTTGATAGTACAACGAACCATCCTCCTTACCATAGTAACCTCGTCC
CCATGGCCAATTTCGGATATTCGACTGTAGACTATGATGCGATGGTGGATGATCTGGCATCGATCGAGTA
CACGGATGCGGTTGACGTTGATCCGCAGTTCATGACGAACCTCGGGTTTGTCCCAGGGTGTAATTTTAGC
GATATCAACACGTATGAGCAACCATGGGGCAGTGGGGCTACTAACTTCAGCCTGCTGAAGCAGGCTGGAG
ACGTGGAGGAGAACCCTGGACCT
[251 nt withheld, positions 10227-10477]
Features (pLannotate 1.2.2; 9 found; start..end, strand, type, name):
   2576..3424    +  CDS            mNeptune: mNeptune is a basic (constitutively fluorescent) far red fluorescent protein published in 2009, derived from Entacmaea quadricolor. It is reported to be a rapidly-maturing monomer with moderate acid sensitivity.
   4021..4173    +  CDS            aex-5 (fragment): AEX5_CAEEL - Also known as kpc-3 From Caenorhabditis elegans.
   4301..4336    +  CDS            rop (fragment): Rop protein, which maintains plasmids at low copy number; rop
   4438..4537    +  misc_feature   bom (fragment): basis of mobility region from pBR322
   4635..4739    +  promoter       AmpR promoter: bla
   4740..5600    +  CDS            AmpR: β-lactamase; bla; confers resistance to ampicillin, carbenicillin, and related antibiotics
   5771..6359    +  rep_origin     ori: high-copy-number ColE1/pMB1/pBR322/pUC origin of replication
   7403..7419    -  promoter       OpIE-2 promoter (fragment): immediate-early gene 2 from the Orgyia pseudotsugata multicapsid nucleopolyhedrovirus; strong constitutive baculovirus promoter for insect cell expression
  10227..2503    +  CDS            qa-1s (across the origin) (sequence withheld): QUTR_NEUCR - Protein inferred from homology: Swiss-Prot protein existence level 3. Multi-domain repressor protein that negatively regulates transcription of the quinate utilization pathway genes. May mediate its repressor activity by binding directly to the qa-1f activator protein (By similarity). From Neurospora crassa (strain ATCC 24698 / 74-OR23-1A / CBS 708.71 / DSM 1257 / FGSC 987).
