[The description below was written by a language model from this plasmid's Addgene catalogue record and pLannotate feature annotations shown in this document.]
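Description:
TC690 is a 10,477-bp worm expression plasmid built on the pPD95.77 backbone and intended for making transgenic C. elegans. It is propagated in E. coli from a high-copy ColE1/pUC-type origin and selected with ampicillin through a bla (AmpR) cassette driven by its own promoter. Short remnants of the pBR322 rop and bom regions are also detected in the backbone. Two full-length sequence records are available, one from the depositor and one from repository sequencing. They carry the same nine annotated features in the same order and differ only in where the circular numbering begins.

The payload is described as Punc4::QF2::QS::mKate: the unc-4 promoter driving components of the Neurospora-derived Q binary expression system together with a red fluorescent marker. QF2 is an engineered form of the QF transcriptional activator, and QS is the repressor that binds and silences it, with repression normally relievable by quinic acid. The automated annotation identifies a roughly 2.75-kb qa-1s (QS) coding region, followed closely on the same strand by a far-red fluorescent protein ORF. That ORF is labelled mNeptune, which probably reflects its close relationship to mKate, the name given by the depositor. Neither the unc-4 promoter nor QF2 is annotated, although about 3.7 kb of unannotated sequence upstream of QS could accommodate them. The record also does not say how the three coding units are joined. A 17-bp "OpIE-2 promoter" hit in that region is most likely spurious, and the aex-5 fragment downstream of the reporter probably comes from the backbone's worm 3' region. The associated publication describes a Tet/Q hybrid system for controlling transgene expression in C. elegans, so this plasmid probably serves as a driver or control construct in that work.
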