Addgene plasmid #122619: TC690
Purpose: Punc4::QF2::QS::mKate
Depositing lab: Tian Chi. Depositing organization: ShanghaiTech University. Publication: A Tet/Q Hybrid System for Robust and Versatile Control of Transgene Expression in C. elegans. Mao S, Qi Y, Zhu H, Huang X, Zou Y, Chi T. iScience. 2019 Jan 25;11:224-237. doi: 10.1016/j.isci.2018.12.023. Epub 2018 Dec 27. PubMed 30634168.
Backbone
  Vector backbone: pPD95.77
  Vector type: Worm Expression
Growth in bacteria
  Bacterial resistance: Ampicillin, 100 μg/mL
  Growth temperature: 37°C
  Growth strain: NEB Stable
  Copy number: High Copy
Gene/Insert
  Gene/Insert name: QF2::QS::mKate (alt name: Punc4::QF2::QS::mKate)
  Species: C. elegans (nematode)
  Cloning method: Unknown
Terms and licenses: Academic/Nonprofit Terms; Industry Terms: Not Available to Industry
How to cite: TC690 was a gift from Tian Chi (Addgene plasmid # 122619 ; http://n2t.net/addgene:122619 ; RRID:Addgene_122619)
